Addgene plasmid #178382: pOME0012
Purpose: Expresses KSHV K7 tagged
Depositing lab: Dirk Dittmer. Depositing organization: University of North Carolina at Chapel Hill. Publication: Novel modulators of p53-signaling encoded by unknown genes of emerging viruses. Alzhanova D, Corcoran K, Bailey AG, Long K, Taft-Benz S, Graham RL, Broussard GS, Heise M, Neumann G, Halfmann P, Kawaoka Y, Baric RS, Damania B, Dittmer DP. PLoS Pathog. 2021 Jan 7;17(1):e1009033. doi: 10.1371/journal.ppat.1009033. eCollection 2021 Jan. PubMed 33411764.
Backbone
  Vector backbone: pDEST47
  Backbone size w/o insert (bp): 7780
  Vector type: Mammalian Expression
Growth in bacteria
  Bacterial resistance: Ampicillin, 100 μg/mL
  Growth temperature: 37°C
  Growth strain: DH5alpha
  Copy number: High Copy
Gene/Insert
  Gene/Insert name: KSHV ORF K7
  Species: Kaposi's sarcoma-associated herpesvirus
  Insert size (bp): 482
  Tag / fusion protein: 3xFLAG (C terminal on insert)
  Cloning method: Unknown
  Sequencing primers: 5′ T7 promoter
Terms and licenses: Academic/Nonprofit Terms; Industry Terms: Not Available to Industry
Depositor comments: Sequences and further information can be found at https://www.med.unc.edu/orfeome/downloads/pome
How to cite: pOME0012 was a gift from Dirk Dittmer (Addgene plasmid # 178382 ; http://n2t.net/addgene:178382 ; RRID:Addgene_178382)
