[The description below was written by a language model from this plasmid's Addgene catalogue record and pLannotate feature annotations shown in this document.]
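Description:
pOME0012 is a mammalian expression plasmid that produces the K7 protein of Kaposi's sarcoma-associated herpesvirus (human herpesvirus 8) with a C-terminal 3xFLAG epitope tag. The catalogue lists the backbone as pDEST47, a Gateway destination vector. The sequenced plasmid is 5,844 nt, smaller than the stated empty-backbone size of 7,780 bp, and the feature table shows no attachment sites or GFP, so the exact relationship to that backbone is not resolved by the record; the cloning method is given as unknown. In E. coli the plasmid replicates from a high-copy ColE1/pUC-type origin and is selected with ampicillin through the β-lactamase gene. An f1 origin is also present, along with remnants of lac regulatory sequences.

The K7 open reading frame is fused directly in frame to the 3xFLAG tag and is driven by the human cytomegalovirus immediate-early enhancer and promoter, with a bovine growth hormone polyadenylation signal terminating the transcript. A T7 promoter upstream and an SP6 promoter in reverse orientation downstream flank the insert, serving as sequencing priming sites and potentially allowing in vitro transcription. A separate cassette places the neomycin phosphotransferase gene under the SV40 early promoter with an SV40 polyadenylation signal, which permits G418 selection of stably transfected mammalian cells. The short HIV-1 LTR and ble fragments in the annotation are partial matches rather than functional elements.

K7 is annotated as an inhibitor of host apoptosis that supports lytic replication. The plasmid belongs to a viral ORFeome collection associated with a study of viral modulators of p53 signalling, and the FLAG tag allows detection or immunoprecipitation of the expressed protein.
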