Features (pLannotate 1.2.2; 22 found; start..end, strand, type, name):
     28..80      -  misc_feature   bom (fragment): basis of mobility region from pBR322
    235..614     +  enhancer       CMV enhancer: human cytomegalovirus immediate early enhancer
    615..818     +  promoter       CMV promoter: human cytomegalovirus (CMV) immediate early promoter
    814..847     +  LTR            5' LTR (truncated) (fragment): truncated 5' long terminal repeat (LTR) from HIV-1
    863..881     +  promoter       T7 promoter: promoter for bacteriophage T7 RNA polymerase
    907..1284    +  CDS            K7: K7_HHV8P - Experimental evidence at protein level: Swiss-Prot protein existence level 1. Plays a role in the inhibition of host apoptosis to allow completion of the viral lytic replication and may thus favor the maintenance of persistent infection in infected host. From Human herpesvirus 8 type P (isolate GK18) (HHV-8) (Kaposi's sarcoma-associated herpesvirus).
   1285..1350    +  CDS            3xFLAG: three tandem FLAG® epitope tags, followed by an enterokinase cleavage site
   1397..1415    -  promoter       SP6 promoter: promoter for bacteriophage SP6 RNA polymerase
   1441..1665    +  polyA_signal   bGH poly(A) signal: bovine growth hormone polyadenylation signal
   1669..1690    +  promoter       SV40 promoter (fragment): SV40 enhancer and early promoter
   1711..2139    +  rep_origin     f1 ori (sequence partly withheld): f1 bacteriophage origin of replication; arrow indicates direction of (+) strand synthesis
   2153..2482    +  promoter       SV40 promoter: SV40 enhancer and early promoter
   2549..3340    +  CDS            neo: KKA2_KLEPN - Also known as kan, nptII. Experimental evidence at protein level: Swiss-Prot protein existence level 1. Resistance to kanamycin, neomycin, paromomycin, ribostamycin, butirosin and gentamicin B. From Klebsiella pneumoniae.
   3364..3522    +  CDS            ble (fragment): BLE_KLEPN - Experimental evidence at protein level: Swiss-Prot protein existence level 1. Binding protein with a strong affinity to the bleomycin family of antibiotics. Binds to CL990; an antimitotic-antibiotic compound. From Klebsiella pneumoniae.
   3517..3638    +  polyA_signal   SV40 poly(A) signal: SV40 polyadenylation signal
   3711..3727    -  protein_bind   lac operator: The lac repressor binds to the lac operator to inhibit transcription in E. coli. This inhibition can be relieved by adding lactose or isopropyl-β-D-thiogalactopyranoside (IPTG). lac repressor encoded by lacI
   3735..3765    -  promoter       lac promoter: promoter for the E. coli lac operon
   3780..3801    -  protein_bind   CAP binding site: CAP binding activates transcription in the presence of cAMP. E. coli catabolite activator protein
   3814..3906    -  CDS            lacI (fragment): lac repressor; lacI; The lac repressor binds to the lac operator to inhibit transcription in E. coli. This inhibition can be relieved by adding lactose or isopropyl-β-D-thiogalactopyranoside (IPTG).
   4089..4677    -  rep_origin     ori: high-copy-number ColE1/pMB1/pBR322/pUC origin of replication
   4848..5708    -  CDS            AmpR: β-lactamase; bla; confers resistance to ampicillin, carbenicillin, and related antibiotics
   5709..5813    -  promoter       AmpR promoter: bla
>Addgene plasmid #178382 | pOME0012 | addgene full sequence | sequence record 351445 | Addgene NGS Result
GACGGATCGGGAGATCTCCCGATCCCCTATGGTGCACTCTCAGTACAATCTGCTCTGATGCCGCATAGTT
AAGCCAGTATCTGCTCCCTGCTTGTGTGTTGGAGGTCGCTGAGTAGTGCGCGAGCAAAATTTAAGCTACA
ACAAGGCAAGGCTTGACCGACAATTGCATGAAGAATCTGCTTAGGGTTAGGCGTTTTGCGCTGCTTCGCG
ATGTACGGGCCAGATATACGCGTTGACATTGATTATTGACTAGTTATTAATAGTAATCAATTACGGGGTC
ATTAGTTCATAGCCCATATATGGAGTTCCGCGTTACATAACTTACGGTAAATGGCCCGCCTGGCTGACCG
CCCAACGACCCCCGCCCATTGACGTCAATAATGACGTATGTTCCCATAGTAACGCCAATAGGGACTTTCC
ATTGACGTCAATGGGTGGAGTATTTACGGTAAACTGCCCACTTGGCAGTACATCAAGTGTATCATATGCC
AAGTACGCCCCCTATTGACGTCAATGACGGTAAATGGCCCGCCTGGCATTATGCCCAGTACATGACCTTA
TGGGACTTTCCTACTTGGCAGTACATCTACGTATTAGTCATCGCTATTACCATGGTGATGCGGTTTTGGC
AGTACATCAATGGGCGTGGATAGCGGTTTGACTCACGGGGATTTCCAAGTCTCCACCCCATTGACGTCAA
TGGGAGTTTGTTTTGGCACCAAAATCAACGGGACTTTCCAAAATGTCGTAACAACTCCGCCCCATTGACG
CAAATGGGCGGTAGGCGTGTACGGTGGGAGGTCTATATAAGCAGAGCTCTCTGGCTAACTAGAGAACCCA
CTGCTTACTGGCTTATCGAAATTAATACGACTCACTATAGGGAGACCCAAGCTTGGTACCGCCACCATGG
GAACACTGGAGATAAAAGGGGCCAGCTTGAGTCAGTTTAGCACTGGGACTGCCCAGTCACCTTGGCTGCC
GCTTCACCTATGGATTTTGTGCTCGCTGCTTGCCTTCTTGCCGCTTCTGGTTTTCATTGGTGCCGCCGAT
TGTGGGTTGATTGCGTCGCTTTTGGCAATATACCCATCCTGGCTTTCGGCTAGGTTTTCCGTCCTACTTT
TCCCACATTGGCCTGAGAGCTGTAGTACAAAAAACACCGCGCGGTCTGGAGCTCTCCATAAGCCCGCAGA
ACAAAAGCTGCGATTTGCCCAAAAACCTTGCCATGGCAACTATACAGTCACCCCTTGCGGGTTATTGCAT
TGGATTCAATCTCCAGGCCAGTTGGACTACAAAGACCATGACGGTGATTATAAAGATCATGATATCGATT
ACAAGGATGACGATGACAAGTAGTAACTCGAGGCGGCCGCTCGAGCATGCATCTAGAGGGCCCTATTCTA
TAGTGTCACCTAAATGCTAGAGCTCGCTGATCAGCCTCGACTGTGCCTTCTAGTTGCCAGCCATCTGTTG
TTTGCCCCTCCCCCGTGCCTTCCTTGACCCTGGAAGGTGCCACTCCCACTGTCCTTTCCTAATAAAATGA
GGAAATTGCATCGCATTGTCTGAGTAGGTGTCATTCTATTCTGGGGGGTGGGGTGGGGCAGGACAGCAAG
GGGGAGGATTGGGAAGACAATAGCAGGCATGCTGGGGATGCGGTGGGCTCTATGGCTTCTGAGGCGGAAA
GAACCAGCTGGGGCTCTAGGGGGTATCCCC
[124 nt withheld, positions 1711-1834]
C
[91 nt withheld, positions 1836-1926]
A
[49 nt withheld, positions 1928-1976]
CCTTTGACGTTGGAGTCCACGTTCTTT
[37 nt withheld, positions 2004-2040]
ACCCTATCTCGGTCTATTCTTTTGATTTATAAGGGATTTTGCCGATTTCGGCCTATTGGTTAAAAAATGA
GCTGATTTAACAAAAATTTAACGCGAATTAATTCTGTGGAATGTGTGTCAGTTAGGGTGTGGAAAGTCCC
CAGGCTCCCCAGCAGGCAGAAGTATGCAAAGCATGCATCTCAATTAGTCAGCAACCAGGTGTGGAAAGTC
CCCAGGCTCCCCAGCAGGCAGAAGTATGCAAAGCATGCATCTCAATTAGTCAGCAACCATAGTCCCGCCC
CTAACTCCGCCCATCCCGCCCCTAACTCCGCCCAGTTCCGCCCATTCTCCGCCCCATGGCTGACTAATTT
TTTTTATTTATGCAGAGGCCGAGGCCGCCTCTGCCTCTGAGCTATTCCAGAAGTAGTGAGGAGGCTTTTT
TGGAGGCCTAGGCTTTTGCAAAAAGCTCCCGGGAGCTTGTATATCCATTTTCGGATCTGATCAAGAGACA
GGATGAGGATCGTTTCGCATGATTGAACAAGATGGATTGCACGCAGGTTCTCCGGCCGCTTGGGTGGAGA
GGCTATTCGGCTATGACTGGGCACAACAGACAATCGGCTGCTCTGATGCCGCCGTGTTCCGGCTGTCAGC
GCAGGGGCGCCCGGTTCTTTTTGTCAAGACCGACCTGTCCGGTGCCCTGAATGAACTGCAGGACGAGGCA
GCGCGGCTATCGTGGCTGGCCACGACGGGCGTTCCTTGCGCAGCTGTGCTCGACGTTGTCACTGAAGCGG
GAAGGGACTGGCTGCTATTGGGCGAAGTGCCGGGGCAGGATCTCCTGTCATCTCACCTTGCTCCTGCCGA
GAAAGTATCCATCATGGCTGATGCAATGCGGCGGCTGCATACGCTTGATCCGGCTACCTGCCCATTCGAC
CACCAAGCGAAACATCGCATCGAGCGAGCACGTACTCGGATGGAAGCCGGTCTTGTCGATCAGGATGATC
TGGACGAAGAGCATCAGGGGCTCGCGCCAGCCGAACTGTTCGCCAGGCTCAAGGCGCGCATGCCCGACGG
CGAGGATCTCGTCGTGACCCATGGCGATGCCTGCTTGCCGAATATCATGGTGGAAAATGGCCGCTTTTCT
GGATTCATCGACTGTGGCCGGCTGGGTGTGGCGGACCGCTATCAGGACATAGCGTTGGCTACCCGTGATA
TTGCTGAAGAGCTTGGCGGCGAATGGGCTGACCGCTTCCTCGTGCTTTACGGTATCGCCGCTCCCGATTC
GCAGCGCATCGCCTTCTATCGCCTTCTTGACGAGTTCTTCTGAGCGGGACTCTGGGGTTCGAAATGACCG
ACCAAGCGACGCCCAACCTGCCATCACGAGATTTCGATTCCACCGCCGCCTTCTATGAAAGGTTGGGCTT
CGGAATCGTTTTCCGGGACGCCGGCTGGATGATCCTCCAGCGCGGGGATCTCATGCTGGAGTTCTTCGCC
CACCCCAACTTGTTTATTGCAGCTTATAATGGTTACAAATAAAGCAATAGCATCACAAATTTCACAAATA
AAGCATTTTTTTCACTGCATTCTAGTTGTGGTTTGTCCAAACTCATCAATGTATCTTATCATGTCTGTAT
ACCGTCGACCTCTAGCTAGAGCTTGGCGTAATCATGGTCATAGCTGTTTCCTGTGTGAAATTGTTATCCG
CTCACAATTCCACACAACATACGAGCCGGAAGCATAAAGTGTAAAGCCTGGGGTGCCTAATGAGTGAGCT
AACTCACATTAATTGCGTTGCGCTCACTGCCCGCTTTCCAGTCGGGAAACCTGTCGTGCCAGCTGCATTA
ATGAATCGGCCAACGCGCGGGGAGAGGCGGTTTGCGTATTGGGCGCTCTTCCGCTTCCTCGCTCACTGAC
TCGCTGCGCTCGGTCGTTCGGCTGCGGCGAGCGGTATCAGCTCACTCAAAGGCGGTAATACGGTTATCCA
CAGAATCAGGGGATAACGCAGGAAAGAACATGTGAGCAAAAGGCCAGCAAAAGGCCAGGAACCGTAAAAA
GGCCGCGTTGCTGGCGTTTTTCCATAGGCTCCGCCCCCCTGACGAGCATCACAAAAATCGACGCTCAAGT
CAGAGGTGGCGAAACCCGACAGGACTATAAAGATACCAGGCGTTTCCCCCTGGAAGCTCCCTCGTGCGCT
CTCCTGTTCCGACCCTGCCGCTTACCGGATACCTGTCCGCCTTTCTCCCTTCGGGAAGCGTGGCGCTTTC
TCATAGCTCACGCTGTAGGTATCTCAGTTCGGTGTAGGTCGTTCGCTCCAAGCTGGGCTGTGTGCACGAA
CCCCCCGTTCAGCCCGACCGCTGCGCCTTATCCGGTAACTATCGTCTTGAGTCCAACCCGGTAAGACACG
ACTTATCGCCACTGGCAGCAGCCACTGGTAACAGGATTAGCAGAGCGAGGTATGTAGGCGGTGCTACAGA
GTTCTTGAAGTGGTGGCCTAACTACGGCTACACTAGAAGAACAGTATTTGGTATCTGCGCTCTGCTGAAG
CCAGTTACCTTCGGAAAAAGAGTTGGTAGCTCTTGATCCGGCAAACAAACCACCGCTGGTAGCGGTGGTT
TTTTTGTTTGCAAGCAGCAGATTACGCGCAGAAAAAAAGGATCTCAAGAAGATCCTTTGATCTTTTCTAC
GGGGTCTGACGCTCAGTGGAACGAAAACTCACGTTAAGGGATTTTGGTCATGAGATTATCAAAAAGGATC
TTCACCTAGATCCTTTTAAATTAAAAATGAAGTTTTAAATCAATCTAAAGTATATATGAGTAAACTTGGT
CTGACAGTTACCAATGCTTAATCAGTGAGGCACCTATCTCAGCGATCTGTCTATTTCGTTCATCCATAGT
TGCCTGACTCCCCGTCGTGTAGATAACTACGATACGGGAGGGCTTACCATCTGGCCCCAGTGCTGCAATG
ATACCGCGAGACCCACGCTCACCGGCTCCAGATTTATCAGCAATAAACCAGCCAGCCGGAAGGGCCGAGC
GCAGAAGTGGTCCTGCAACTTTATCCGCCTCCATCCAGTCTATTAATTGTTGCCGGGAAGCTAGAGTAAG
TAGTTCGCCAGTTAATAGTTTGCGCAACGTTGTTGCCATTGCTACAGGCATCGTGGTGTCACGCTCGTCG
TTTGGTATGGCTTCATTCAGCTCCGGTTCCCAACGATCAAGGCGAGTTACATGATCCCCCATGTTGTGCA
AAAAAGCGGTTAGCTCCTTCGGTCCTCCGATCGTTGTCAGAAGTAAGTTGGCCGCAGTGTTATCACTCAT
GGTTATGGCAGCACTGCATAATTCTCTTACTGTCATGCCATCCGTAAGATGCTTTTCTGTGACTGGTGAG
TACTCAACCAAGTCATTCTGAGAATAGTGTATGCGGCGACCGAGTTGCTCTTGCCCGGCGTCAATACGGG
ATAATACCGCGCCACATAGCAGAACTTTAAAAGTGCTCATCATTGGAAAACGTTCTTCGGGGCGAAAACT
CTCAAGGATCTTACCGCTGTTGAGATCCAGTTCGATGTAACCCACTCGTGCACCCAACTGATCTTCAGCA
TCTTTTACTTTCACCAGCGTTTCTGGGTGAGCAAAAACAGGAAGGCAAAATGCCGCAAAAAAGGGAATAA
GGGCGACACGGAAATGTTGAATACTCATACTCTTCCTTTTTCAATATTATTGAAGCATTTATCAGGGTTA
TTGTCTCATGAGCGGATACATATTTGAATGTATTTAGAAAAATAAACAAATAGGGGTTCCGCGCACATTT
CCCCGAAAAGTGCCACCTGACGTC
