>Addgene plasmid #178382 | pOME0012 | depositor partial sequence | sequence record 346425 | Insert
GTCGACGGTACCGCCACCATGGGAACACTGGAGATAAAAGGGGCCAGCTTGAGTCAGTTTAGCACTGGGA
CTGCCCAGTCACCTTGGCTGCCGCTTCACCTATGGATTTTGTGCTCGCTGCTTGCCTTCTTGCCGCTTCT
GGTTTTCATTGGTGCCGCCGATTGTGGGTTGATTGCGTCGCTTTTGGCAATATACCCATCCTGGCTTTCG
GCTAGGTTTTCCGTCCTACTTTTCCCACATTGGCCTGAGAGCTGTAGTACAAAAAACACCGCGCGGTCTG
GAGCTCTCCATAAGCCCGCAGAACAAAAGCTGCGATTTGCCCAAAAACCTTGCCATGGCAACTATACAGT
CACCCCTTGCGGGTTATTGCATTGGATTCAATCTCCAGGCCAGTTGGACTACAAAGACCATGACGGTGAT
TATAAAGATCATGATATCGATTACAAGGATGACGATGACAAGTAGTAACTCGAGGCGGCCGC
