>Addgene plasmid #178382 | pOME0012 | depositor partial sequence | sequence record 346426 | Backbone
GACGGATCGGGAGATCTCCCGATCCCCTATGGTGCACTCTCAGTACAATCTGCTCTGATGCCGCATAGTT
AAGCCAGTATCTGCTCCCTGCTTGTGTGTTGGAGGTCGCTGAGTAGTGCGCGAGCAAAATTTAAGCTACA
ACAAGGCAAGGCTTGACCGACAATTGCATGAAGAATCTGCTTAGGGTTAGGCGTTTTGCGCTGCTTCGCG
ATGTACGGGCCAGATATACGCGTTGACATTGATTATTGACTAGTTATTAATAGTAATCAATTACGGGGTC
ATTAGTTCATAGCCCATATATGGAGTTCCGCGTTACATAACTTACGGTAAATGGCCCGCCTGGCTGACCG
CCCAACGACCCCCGCCCATTGACGTCAATAATGACGTATGTTCCCATAGTAACGCCAATAGGGACTTTCC
ATTGACGTCAATGGGTGGAGTATTTACGGTAAACTGCCCACTTGGCAGTACATCAAGTGTATCATATGCC
AAGTACGCCCCCTATTGACGTCAATGACGGTAAATGGCCCGCCTGGCATTATGCCCAGTACATGACCTTA
TGGGACTTTCCTACTTGGCAGTACATCTACGTATTAGTCATCGCTATTACCATGGTGATGCGGTTTTGGC
AGTACATCAATGGGCGTGGATAGCGGTTTGACTCACGGGGATTTCCAAGTCTCCACCCCATTGACGTCAA
TGGGAGTTTGTTTTGGCACCAAAATCAACGGGACTTTCCAAAATGTCGTAACAACTCCGCCCCATTGACG
CAAATGGGCGGTAGGCGTGTACGGTGGGAGGTCTATATAAGCAGAGCTCTCTGGCTAACTAGAGAACCCA
CTGCTTACTGGCTTATCGAAATTAATACGACTCACTATAGGGAGACCCAAGCTGGCTAGTTAAGCTTGAT
CAAACAAGTTTGTACAAAAAAGCTGAACGAGAAACGTAAAATGATATAAATATCAATATATTAAATTAGA
TTTTGCATAAAAAACAGACTACATAATACTGTAAAACACAACATATCCAGTCACTATGGCGGCCGCATTA
GGCACCCCAGGCTTTACACTTTATGCTTCCGGCTCGTATAATGTGTGGATTTTGAGTTAGGATCCGTCGA
GATTTTCAGGAGCTAAGGAAGCTAAAATGGAGAAAAAAATCACTGGATATACCACCGTTGATATATCCCA
ATGGCATCGTAAAGAACATTTTGAGGCATTTCAGTCAGTTGCTCAATGTACCTATAACCAGACCGTTCAG
CTGGATATTACGGCCTTTTTAAAGACCGTAAAGAAAAATAAGCACAAGTTTTATCCGGCCTTTATTCACA
TTCTTGCCCGCCTGATGAATGCTCATCCGGAATTCCGTATGGCAATGAAAGACGGTGAGCTGGTGATATG
GGATAGTGTTCACCCTTGTTACACCGTTTTCCATGAGCAAACTGAAACGTTTTCATCGCTCTGGAGTGAA
TACCACGACGATTTCCGGCAGTTTCTACACATATATTCGCAAGATGTGGCGTGTTACGGTGAAAACCTGG
CCTATTTCCCTAAAGGGTTTATTGAGAATATGTTTTTCGTCTCAGCCAATCCCTGGGTGAGTTTCACCAG
TTTTGATTTAAACGTGGCCAATATGGACAACTTCTTCGCCCCCGTTTTCACCATGGGCAAATATTATACG
CAAGGCGACAAGGTGCTGATGCCGCTGGCGATTCAGGTTCATCATGCCGTTTGTGATGGCTTCCATGTCG
GCAGAATGCTTAATGAATTACAACAGTACTGCGATGAGTGGCAGGCGGGGCGTAATCTAGAGGATCCGGC
TTACTAAAAGCCAGATAACAGTATGCGTATTTGCGCGCTGATTTTTGCGGTATAAGAATATATACTGATA
TGTATACCCGAAGTATGTCAAAAAGAGGTATGCTATGAAGCAGCGTATTACAGTGACAGTTGACAGCGAC
AGCTATCAGTTGCTCAAGGCATATATGATGTCAATATCTCCGGTCTGGTAAGCACAACCATGCAGAATGA
AGCCCGTCGTCTGCGTGCCGAACGCTGGAAAGCGGAAAATCAGGAAGGGATGGCTGAGGTCGCCCGGTTT
ATTGAAATGAACGGCTCTTTTGCTGACGAGAACAGGGGCTGGTGAAATGCAGTTTAAGGTTTACACCTAT
AAAAGAGAGAGCCGTTATCGTCTGTTTGTGGATGTACAGAGTGATATTATTGACACGCCCGGGCGACGGA
TGGTGATCCCCCTGGCCAGTGCACGTCTGCTGTCAGATAAAGTCCCCCGTGAACTTTACCCGGTGGTGCA
TATCGGGGATGAAAGCTGGCGCATGATGACCACCGATATGGCCAGTGTGCCGGTCTCCGTTATCGGGGAA
GAAGTGGCTGATCTCAGCCACCGCGAAAATGACATCAAAAACGCCATTAACCTGATGTTCTGGGGAATAT
AAATGTCAGGCTCCCTTATACACAGCCAGTCTGCAGGTCGACCATAGTGACTGGATATGTTGTGTTTTAC
AGTATTATGTAGTCTGTTTTTTATGCAAAATCTAATTTAATATATTGATATTTATATCATTTTACGTTTC
TCGTTCAGCTTTCTTGTACAAAGTGGTTCGATCTAGAATGGCTAGCAAAGGAGAAGAACTTTTCACTGGA
GTTGTCCCAATTCTTGTTGAATTAGATGGTGATGTTAATGGGCACAAATTTTCTGTCAGTGGAGAGGGTG
AAGGTGATGCTACATACGGAAAGCTTACCCTTAAATTTATTTGCACTACTGGAAAACTACCTGTTCCATG
GCCAACACTTGTCACTACTTTCTCTTATGGTGTTCAATGCTTTTCCCGTTATCCGGATCATATGAAACGG
CATGACTTTTTCAAGAGTGCCATGCCCGAAGGTTATGTACAGGAACGCACTATATCTTTCAAAGATGACG
GGAACTACAAGACGCGTGCTGAAGTCAAGTTTGAAGGTGATACCCTTGTTAATCGTATCGAGTTAAAAGG
TATTGATTTTAAAGAAGATGGAAACATTCTCGGACACAAACTCGAGTACAACTATAACTCACACAATGTA
TACATCACGGCAGACAAACAAAAGAATGGAATCAAAGCTAACTTCAAAATTCGCCACAACATTGAAGATG
GATCCGTTCAACTAGCAGACCATTATCAACAAAATACTCCAATTGGCGATGGCCCTGTCCTTTTACCAGA
CAACCATTACCTGTCGACACAATCTGCCCTTTCGAAAGATCCCAACGAAAAGCGTGACCACATGGTCCTT
CTTGAGTTTGTAACTGCTGCTGGGATTACACATGGCATGGATGAGCTCTACAAATAATGAATTAAACCCG
CTGATCAGCCTCGACTGTGCCTTCTAGTTGCCAGCCATCTGTTGTTTGCCCCTCCCCCGTGCCTTCCTTG
ACCCTGGAAGGTGCCACTCCCACTGTCCTTTCCTAATAAAATGAGGAAATTGCATCGCATTGTCTGAGTA
GGTGTCATTCTATTCTGGGGGGTGGGGTGGGGCAGGACAGCAAGGGGGAGGATTGGGAAGACAATAGCAG
GCATGCTGGGGATGCGGTGGGCTCTATGGCTTCTGAGGCGGAAAGAACCAGCTGGGGCTCTAGGGGGTAT
CCCC
[124 nt withheld, positions 3645-3768]
C
[91 nt withheld, positions 3770-3860]
A
[49 nt withheld, positions 3862-3910]
CCTTTGACGTTGGAGTCCACGTTCTTT
[37 nt withheld, positions 3938-3974]
ACCCTATCTCGGTCTATTCTTTTGATTTATAAGGGATTTTGCCGATTTCGGCCTATTGGTTAAAAAATGA
GCTGATTTAACAAAAATTTAACGCGAATTAATTCTGTGGAATGTGTGTCAGTTAGGGTGTGGAAAGTCCC
CAGGCTCCCCAGCAGGCAGAAGTATGCAAAGCATGCATCTCAATTAGTCAGCAACCAGGTGTGGAAAGTC
CCCAGGCTCCCCAGCAGGCAGAAGTATGCAAAGCATGCATCTCAATTAGTCAGCAACCATAGTCCCGCCC
CTAACTCCGCCCATCCCGCCCCTAACTCCGCCCAGTTCCGCCCATTCTCCGCCCCATGGCTGACTAATTT
TTTTTATTTATGCAGAGGCCGAGGCCGCCTCTGCCTCTGAGCTATTCCAGAAGTAGTGAGGAGGCTTTTT
TGGAGGCCTAGGCTTTTGCAAAAAGCTCCCGGGAGCTTGTATATCCATTTTCGGATCTGATCAAGAGACA
GGATGAGGATCGTTTCGCATGATTGAACAAGATGGATTGCACGCAGGTTCTCCGGCCGCTTGGGTGGAGA
GGCTATTCGGCTATGACTGGGCACAACAGACAATCGGCTGCTCTGATGCCGCCGTGTTCCGGCTGTCAGC
GCAGGGGCGCCCGGTTCTTTTTGTCAAGACCGACCTGTCCGGTGCCCTGAATGAACTGCAGGACGAGGCA
GCGCGGCTATCGTGGCTGGCCACGACGGGCGTTCCTTGCGCAGCTGTGCTCGACGTTGTCACTGAAGCGG
GAAGGGACTGGCTGCTATTGGGCGAAGTGCCGGGGCAGGATCTCCTGTCATCTCACCTTGCTCCTGCCGA
GAAAGTATCCATCATGGCTGATGCAATGCGGCGGCTGCATACGCTTGATCCGGCTACCTGCCCATTCGAC
CACCAAGCGAAACATCGCATCGAGCGAGCACGTACTCGGATGGAAGCCGGTCTTGTCGATCAGGATGATC
TGGACGAAGAGCATCAGGGGCTCGCGCCAGCCGAACTGTTCGCCAGGCTCAAGGCGCGCATGCCCGACGG
CGAGGATCTCGTCGTGACCCATGGCGATGCCTGCTTGCCGAATATCATGGTGGAAAATGGCCGCTTTTCT
GGATTCATCGACTGTGGCCGGCTGGGTGTGGCGGACCGCTATCAGGACATAGCGTTGGCTACCCGTGATA
TTGCTGAAGAGCTTGGCGGCGAATGGGCTGACCGCTTCCTCGTGCTTTACGGTATCGCCGCTCCCGATTC
GCAGCGCATCGCCTTCTATCGCCTTCTTGACGAGTTCTTCTGAGCGGGACTCTGGGGTTCGCGAAATGAC
CGACCAAGCGACGCCCAACCTGCCATCACGAGATTTCGATTCCACCGCCGCCTTCTATGAAAGGTTGGGC
TTCGGAATCGTTTTCCGGGACGCCGGCTGGATGATCCTCCAGCGCGGGGATCTCATGCTGGAGTTCTTCG
CCCACCCCAACTTGTTTATTGCAGCTTATAATGGTTACAAATAAAGCAATAGCATCACAAATTTCACAAA
TAAAGCATTTTTTTCACTGCATTCTAGTTGTGGTTTGTCCAAACTCATCAATGTATCTTATCATGTCTGT
ATACCGTCGACCTCTAGCTAGAGCTTGGCGTAATCATGGTCATAGCTGTTTCCTGTGTGAAATTGTTATC
CGCTCACAATTCCACACAACATACGAGCCGGAAGCATAAAGTGTAAAGCCTGGGGTGCCTAATGAGTGAG
CTAACTCACATTAATTGCGTTGCGCTCACTGCCCGCTTTCCAGTCGGGAAACCTGTCGTGCCAGCTGCAT
TAATGAATCGGCCAACGCGCGGGGAGAGGCGGTTTGCGTATTGGGCGCTCTTCCGCTTCCTCGCTCACTG
ACTCGCTGCGCTCGGTCGTTCGGCTGCGGCGAGCGGTATCAGCTCACTCAAAGGCGGTAATACGGTTATC
CACAGAATCAGGGGATAACGCAGGAAAGAACATGTGAGCAAAAGGCCAGCAAAAGGCCAGGAACCGTAAA
AAGGCCGCGTTGCTGGCGTTTTTCCATAGGCTCCGCCCCCCTGACGAGCATCACAAAAATCGACGCTCAA
GTCAGAGGTGGCGAAACCCGACAGGACTATAAAGATACCAGGCGTTTCCCCCTGGAAGCTCCCTCGTGCG
CTCTCCTGTTCCGACCCTGCCGCTTACCGGATACCTGTCCGCCTTTCTCCCTTCGGGAAGCGTGGCGCTT
TCTCATAGCTCACGCTGTAGGTATCTCAGTTCGGTGTAGGTCGTTCGCTCCAAGCTGGGCTGTGTGCACG
AACCCCCCGTTCAGCCCGACCGCTGCGCCTTATCCGGTAACTATCGTCTTGAGTCCAACCCGGTAAGACA
CGACTTATCGCCACTGGCAGCAGCCACTGGTAACAGGATTAGCAGAGCGAGGTATGTAGGCGGTGCTACA
GAGTTCTTGAAGTGGTGGCCTAACTACGGCTACACTAGAAGAACAGTATTTGGTATCTGCGCTCTGCTGA
AGCCAGTTACCTTCGGAAAAAGAGTTGGTAGCTCTTGATCCGGCAAACAAACCACCGCTGGTAGCGGTGG
TTTTTTTGTTTGCAAGCAGCAGATTACGCGCAGAAAAAAAGGATCTCAAGAAGATCCTTTGATCTTTTCT
ACGGGGTCTGACGCTCAGTGGAACGAAAACTCACGTTAAGGGATTTTGGTCATGAGATTATCAAAAAGGA
TCTTCACCTAGATCCTTTTAAATTAAAAATGAAGTTTTAAATCAATCTAAAGTATATATGAGTAAACTTG
GTCTGACAGTTACCAATGCTTAATCAGTGAGGCACCTATCTCAGCGATCTGTCTATTTCGTTCATCCATA
GTTGCCTGACTCCCCGTCGTGTAGATAACTACGATACGGGAGGGCTTACCATCTGGCCCCAGTGCTGCAA
TGATACCGCGAGACCCACGCTCACCGGCTCCAGATTTATCAGCAATAAACCAGCCAGCCGGAAGGGCCGA
GCGCAGAAGTGGTCCTGCAACTTTATCCGCCTCCATCCAGTCTATTAATTGTTGCCGGGAAGCTAGAGTA
AGTAGTTCGCCAGTTAATAGTTTGCGCAACGTTGTTGCCATTGCTACAGGCATCGTGGTGTCACGCTCGT
CGTTTGGTATGGCTTCATTCAGCTCCGGTTCCCAACGATCAAGGCGAGTTACATGATCCCCCATGTTGTG
CAAAAAAGCGGTTAGCTCCTTCGGTCCTCCGATCGTTGTCAGAAGTAAGTTGGCCGCAGTGTTATCACTC
ATGGTTATGGCAGCACTGCATAATTCTCTTACTGTCATGCCATCCGTAAGATGCTTTTCTGTGACTGGTG
AGTACTCAACCAAGTCATTCTGAGAATAGTGTATGCGGCGACCGAGTTGCTCTTGCCCGGCGTCAATACG
GGATAATACCGCGCCACATAGCAGAACTTTAAAAGTGCTCATCATTGGAAAACGTTCTTCGGGGCGAAAA
CTCTCAAGGATCTTACCGCTGTTGAGATCCAGTTCGATGTAACCCACTCGTGCACCCAACTGATCTTCAG
CATCTTTTACTTTCACCAGCGTTTCTGGGTGAGCAAAAACAGGAAGGCAAAATGCCGCAAAAAAGGGAAT
AAGGGCGACACGGAAATGTTGAATACTCATACTCTTCCTTTTTCAATATTATTGAAGCATTTATCAGGGT
TATTGTCTCATGAGCGGATACATATTTGAATGTATTTAGAAAAATAAACAAATAGGGGTTCCGCGCACAT
TTCCCCGAAAAGTGCCACCTGACGTC
